Addgene plasmid #41857: pCXB-EBNA1
Depositing lab: Shinya Yamanaka. Depositing organization: Kyoto University, Center for iPS Cell Research and Application. Publication: An Efficient Non-viral Method to Generate Integration-Free Human iPS Cells from Cord Blood and Peripheral Blood Cells. Okita K, Yamakawa T, Matsumura Y, Sato Y, Amano N, Watanabe A, Goshima N, Yamanaka S. Stem Cells. 2012 Nov 29. doi: 10.1002/stem.1293. PubMed 23193063.
Backbone
  Vector backbone: pCXB
  Backbone size w/o insert (bp): 4452
  Vector type: Mammalian Expression
Growth in bacteria
  Bacterial resistance: Ampicillin, 100 μg/mL
  Growth temperature: 37°C
  Growth strain: DH5alpha
  Copy number: High Copy
Gene/Insert
  Gene/Insert name: EBNA-1 (alt name: HHV4-EBNA-1.1)
  Species: human herpesvirus 4
  Insert size (bp): 1926
  GenBank ID: AJ507799
  Entrez Gene: EBNA-1 (a.k.a. HHV4_EBNA-1.2)
  Promoter: CAG
  Cloning method: Restriction Enzyme; 5′ cloning site EcoRI (not destroyed); 3′ cloning site EcoRI (not destroyed)
  Sequencing primers: 5′ pCAG-F; 3′ TTAGCCAGAAGTCAGATGCTC
Resource information
  A portion of this plasmid was derived from a plasmid made by: EBNA-1 is from Invitrogen. CAG Promoter was from Dr. Jun-ichi Miyazaki of Osaka University Graduate School of Medicine. In publication using this plasmid, please cite: Efficient selection for high-expression transfectants with a novel eukaryotic vector. Gene 108:193-200, 1991. Niwa, H., Yamamura, K. & Miyazaki, J.
Terms and licenses: Academic/Nonprofit Terms; Industry Terms: Not Available to Industry
How to cite: pCXB-EBNA1 was a gift from Shinya Yamanaka (Addgene plasmid # 41857 ; http://n2t.net/addgene:41857 ; RRID:Addgene_41857)
