[The description below was written by a language model from this plasmid's Addgene catalogue record and the feature table of its GenBank file.]
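Description:
pCXB-EBNA1 is a 6.4 kb mammalian expression plasmid built on the pCXB backbone that drives constitutive expression of Epstein-Barr nuclear antigen 1 (EBNA-1) from human herpesvirus 4. It is propagated in E. coli through a high-copy ColE1/pUC-type origin and selected with ampicillin via the beta-lactamase gene. Remnants of the pUC cloning region (lac promoter, lac operator, CAP binding site and M13 reverse primer sites) are also annotated but play no role in the mammalian payload. No mammalian selection marker appears in the feature table.

The 1,926 bp EBNA-1 coding sequence was inserted at an EcoRI site downstream of the CAG promoter, a composite element made up of the human cytomegalovirus immediate-early enhancer, the chicken beta-actin promoter and a chimeric chicken beta-actin/rabbit beta-globin intron. This promoter gives strong, broadly active transcription in mammalian cells. Transcripts are terminated by the rabbit beta-globin polyadenylation signal. No epitope tag or reporter is annotated.

EBNA-1 binds the viral oriP element and supports replication and retention of oriP-bearing plasmids as episomes in dividing cells. No oriP is annotated on this plasmid, so it would be expected to act as a transient source of extra EBNA-1 rather than persisting itself. The associated publication concerns non-viral, integration-free generation of human iPS cells from cord blood and peripheral blood. This is consistent with co-delivering the plasmid alongside oriP/EBNA-1 episomal reprogramming vectors to boost their early amplification and expression, although the record does not spell out the exact usage.
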