LOCUS       Exported 6412 bp ds-DNA circular SYN 24-AUG-2021
DEFINITION  synthetic circular DNA
ACCESSION   .
VERSION     .
KEYWORDS    pCXB-EBNA1
SOURCE      synthetic DNA construct
  ORGANISM  synthetic DNA construct
REFERENCE   1 (bases 1 to 6412)
  AUTHORS   Okita K, Yamakawa T, Matsumura Y, Sato Y, Amano N, Watanabe A,
            Goshima N, Yamanaka S
  TITLE     An Efficient Non-viral Method to Generate Integration-Free Human iPS
            Cells from Cord Blood and Peripheral Blood Cells.
  JOURNAL   Stem Cells. 2012 Nov 29. doi: 10.1002/stem.1293.
  PUBMED    23193063
REFERENCE   2 (bases 1 to 6412)
  AUTHORS   .
  TITLE     Direct Submission
  JOURNAL   Exported Aug 24, 2021 from SnapGene Server 1.1.58
            http://www.snapgene.com
FEATURES             Location/Qualifiers
     source          1..6412
                     /organism="synthetic DNA construct"
                     /mol_type="other DNA"
     primer_bind     complement(83..102)
                     /label=Bglob-pA-R
                     /note="Rabbit beta-globin polyA region, reverse primer"
     polyA_signal    148..203
                     /label=-beta-globin poly(A) signal
                     /note="rabbit beta-globin polyadenylation signal (Gil and
                     Proudfoot, 1987)"
     primer_bind     complement(202..221)
                     /label=rbglobpA-R
                     /note="Rabbit beta-globin polyA, reverse primer. Also
                     called rb-glob-pA-term-R"
     primer_bind     complement(564..580)
                     /label=M13 rev
                     /note="common sequencing primer, one of multiple similar
                     variants"
     primer_bind     complement(564..580)
                     /label=M13 Reverse
                     /note="In lacZ gene. Also called M13-rev"
     primer_bind     complement(577..599)
                     /label=M13/pUC Reverse
                     /note="In lacZ gene"
     protein_bind    588..604
                     /label=lac operator
                     /bound_moiety="lac repressor encoded by lacI"
                     /note="The lac repressor binds to the lac operator to
                     inhibit transcription in E. coli. This inhibition can be
                     relieved by adding lactose or
                     isopropyl-beta-D-thiogalactopyranoside (IPTG)."
     promoter        complement(612..642)
                     /label=lac promoter
                     /note="promoter for the E. coli lac operon"
     protein_bind    657..678
                     /label=CAP binding site
                     /bound_moiety="E. coli catabolite activator protein"
                     /note="CAP binding activates transcription in the presence
                     of cAMP."
     primer_bind     complement(803..820)
                     /label=L4440
                     /note="L4440 vector, forward primer"
     rep_origin      complement(974..1562)
                     /direction=LEFT
                     /label=ori
                     /note="high-copy-number ColE1/pMB1/pBR322/pUC origin of
                     replication"
     primer_bind     complement(1054..1073)
                     /label=pBR322ori-F
                     /note="pBR322 origin, forward primer"
     CDS             complement(1733..2593)
                     /codon_start=1
                     /gene="bla"
                     /product="beta-lactamase"
                     /label=AmpR
                     /note="confers resistance to ampicillin, carbenicillin, and
                     related antibiotics"
                     /translation="MSIQHFRVALIPFFAAFCLPVFAHPETLVKVKDAEDQLGARVGYI
                     ELDLNSGKILESFRPEERFPMMSTFKVLLCGAVLSRIDAGQEQLGRRIHYSQNDLVEYS
                     PVTEKHLTDGMTVRELCSAAITMSDNTAANLLLTTIGGPKELTAFLHNMGDHVTRLDRW
                     EPELNEAIPNDERDTTMPVAMATTLRKLLTGELLTLASRQQLIDWMEADKVAGPLLRSA
                     LPAGWFIADKSGAGERGSRGIIAALGPDGKPSRIVVIYTTGSQATMDERNRQIAEIGAS
                     LIKHW"
     primer_bind     2356..2375
                     /label=Amp-R
                     /note="Ampicillin resistance gene, reverse primer"
     promoter        complement(2594..2698)
                     /gene="bla"
                     /label=AmpR promoter
     enhancer        2729..3108
                     /label=CMV enhancer
                     /note="human cytomegalovirus immediate early enhancer"
     promoter        3110..3387
                     /label=chicken beta-actin promoter
     intron          3388..4404
                     /label=chimeric intron
                     /note="chimera between introns from chicken beta-actin and
                     rabbit beta-globin"
     primer_bind     4328..4350
                     /label=pCAGGS-5
                     /note="Chimeric intron in CAG promoter, forward primer"
     primer_bind     4412..4431
                     /label=pCAG-F
                     /note="Rabbit beta-globin intron, for pCAG plasmids,
                     forward primer"
     CDS             4474..6399
                     /codon_start=1
                     /product="Epstein-Barr nuclear antigen 1, also known as
                     EBNA-1"
                     /label=EBNA1
                     /note="crucial for latent viral infection, and for episomal
                     amplification of vectors containing the oriP origin (Okita
                     et al., 2013)"
                     /translation="MSDEGPGTGPGNGLGEKGDTSGPEGSGGSGPQRRGGDNHGRGRGR
                     GRGRGGGRPGAPGGSGSGPRHRDGVRRPQKRPSCIGCKGTHGGTGAGAGAGGAGAGGAG
                     AGGGAGAGGGAGGAGGAGGAGAGGGAGAGGGAGGAGGAGAGGGAGAGGGAGGAGAGGGA
                     GGAGGAGAGGGAGAGGGAGGAGAGGGAGGAGGAGAGGGAGAGGAGGAGGAGAGGAGAGG
                     GAGGAGGAGAGGAGAGGAGAGGAGAGGAGGAGAGGAGGAGAGGAGGAGAGGGAGGAGAG
                     GGAGGAGAGGAGGAGAGGAGGAGAGGAGGAGAGGGAGAGGAGAGGGGRGRGGSGGRGRG
                     GSGGRGRGGSGGRRGRGRERARGGSRERARGRGRGRGEKRPRSPSSQSSSSGSPPRRPP
                     PGRRPFFHPVGEADYFEYHQEGGPDGEPDVPPGAIEQGPADDPGEGPSTGPRGQGDGGR
                     RKKGGWFGKHRGQGGSNPKFENIAEGLRALLARSHVERTTDEGTWVAGVFVYGGSKTSL
                     YNLRRGTALAIPQCRLTPLSRLPFGMAPGPGPQPGPLRESIVCYFMVFLQTHIFAEVLK
                     DAIKDLVMTKPAPTCNIRVTVCSFDDGVDLPPWFPPMVEGAAAEGDDGDDGDEGGDGDE
                     GEEGQE"
ORIGIN
        1 aattcactcc tcaggtgcag gctgcctatc agaaggtggt ggctggtgtg gccaatgccc
       61 tggctcacaa ataccactga gatctttttc cctctgccaa aaattatggg gacatcatga
      121 agccccttga gcatctgact tctggctaat aaaggaaatt tattttcatt gcaatagtgt
      181 gttggaattt tttgtgtctc tcactcggaa ggacatatgg gagggcaaat catttaaaac
      241 atcagaatga gtatttggtt tagagtttgg caacatatgc ccatatgctg gctgccatga
      301 acaaaggttg gctataaaga ggtcatcagt atatgaaaca gccccctgct gtccattcct
      361 tattccatag aaaagccttg acttgaggtt agattttttt tatattttgt tttgtgttat
      421 ttttttcttt aacatcccta aaattttcct tacatgtttt actagccaga tttttcctcc
      481 tctcctgact actcccagtc atagctgtcc ctcttctctt atggagatcc ctcgacctgc
      541 agcccaagct tggcgtaatc atggtcatag ctgtttcctg tgtgaaattg ttatccgctc
      601 acaattccac acaacatacg agccggaagc ataaagtgta aagcctgggg tgcctaatga
      661 gtgagctaac tcacattaat tgcgttgcgc tcactgcccg ctttccagtc gggaaacctg
      721 tcgtgccagc ggatccgctg cattaatgaa tcggccaacg cgcggggaga ggcggtttgc
      781 gtattgggcg ctcttccgct tcctcgctca ctgactcgct gcgctcggtc gttcggctgc
      841 ggcgagcggt atcagctcac tcaaaggcgg taatacggtt atccacagaa tcaggggata
      901 acgcaggaaa gaacatgtga gcaaaaggcc agcaaaaggc caggaaccgt aaaaaggccg
      961 cgttgctggc gtttttccat aggctccgcc cccctgacga gcatcacaaa aatcgacgct
     1021 caagtcagag gtggcgaaac ccgacaggac tataaagata ccaggcgttt ccccctggaa
     1081 gctccctcgt gcgctctcct gttccgaccc tgccgcttac cggatacctg tccgcctttc
     1141 tcccttcggg aagcgtggcg ctttctcata gctcacgctg taggtatctc agttcggtgt
     1201 aggtcgttcg ctccaagctg ggctgtgtgc acgaaccccc cgttcagccc gaccgctgcg
     1261 ccttatccgg taactatcgt cttgagtcca acccggtaag acacgactta tcgccactgg
     1321 cagcagccac tggtaacagg attagcagag cgaggtatgt aggcggtgct acagagttct
     1381 tgaagtggtg gcctaactac ggctacacta gaagaacagt atttggtatc tgcgctctgc
     1441 tgaagccagt taccttcgga aaaagagttg gtagctcttg atccggcaaa caaaccaccg
     1501 ctggtagcgg tggttttttt gtttgcaagc agcagattac gcgcagaaaa aaaggatctc
     1561 aagaagatcc tttgatcttt tctacggggt ctgacgctca gtggaacgaa aactcacgtt
     1621 aagggatttt ggtcatgaga ttatcaaaaa ggatcttcac ctagatcctt ttaaattaaa
     1681 aatgaagttt taaatcaatc taaagtatat atgagtaaac ttggtctgac agttaccaat
     1741 gcttaatcag tgaggcacct atctcagcga tctgtctatt tcgttcatcc atagttgcct
     1801 gactccccgt cgtgtagata actacgatac gggagggctt accatctggc cccagtgctg
     1861 caatgatacc gcgagaccca cgctcaccgg ctccagattt atcagcaata aaccagccag
     1921 ccggaagggc cgagcgcaga agtggtcctg caactttatc cgcctccatc cagtctatta
     1981 attgttgccg ggaagctaga gtaagtagtt cgccagttaa tagtttgcgc aacgttgttg
     2041 ccattgctac aggcatcgtg gtgtcacgct cgtcgtttgg tatggcttca ttcagctccg
     2101 gttcccaacg atcaaggcga gttacatgat cccccatgtt gtgcaaaaaa gcggttagct
     2161 ccttcggtcc tccgatcgtt gtcagaagta agttggccgc agtgttatca ctcatggtta
     2221 tggcagcact gcataattct cttactgtca tgccatccgt aagatgcttt tctgtgactg
     2281 gtgagtactc aaccaagtca ttctgagaat agtgtatgcg gcgaccgagt tgctcttgcc
     2341 cggcgtcaat acgggataat accgcgccac atagcagaac tttaaaagtg ctcatcattg
     2401 gaaaacgttc ttcggggcga aaactctcaa ggatcttacc gctgttgaga tccagttcga
     2461 tgtaacccac tcgtgcaccc aactgatctt cagcatcttt tactttcacc agcgtttctg
     2521 ggtgagcaaa aacaggaagg caaaatgccg caaaaaaggg aataagggcg acacggaaat
     2581 gttgaatact catactcttc ctttttcaat attattgaag catttatcag ggttattgtc
     2641 tcatgagcgg atacatattt gaatgtattt agaaaaataa acaaataggg gttccgcgca
     2701 catttccccg aaaagtgcca cctgggtcga cattgattat tgactagtta ttaatagtaa
     2761 tcaattacgg ggtcattagt tcatagccca tatatggagt tccgcgttac ataacttacg
     2821 gtaaatggcc cgcctggctg accgcccaac gacccccgcc cattgacgtc aataatgacg
     2881 tatgttccca tagtaacgcc aatagggact ttccattgac gtcaatgggt ggagtattta
     2941 cggtaaactg cccacttggc agtacatcaa gtgtatcata tgccaagtac gccccctatt
     3001 gacgtcaatg acggtaaatg gcccgcctgg cattatgccc agtacatgac cttatgggac
     3061 tttcctactt ggcagtacat ctacgtatta gtcatcgcta ttaccatggt cgaggtgagc
     3121 cccacgttct gcttcactct ccccatctcc cccccctccc cacccccaat tttgtattta
     3181 tttatttttt aattattttg tgcagcgatg ggggcggggg gggggggggg gsgcgcgcca
     3241 ggcggggcgg ggcggggcga ggggcggggc ggggcgaggc ggagaggtgc ggcggcagcc
     3301 aatcagagcg gcgcgctccg aaagtttcct tttatggcga ggcggcggcg gcggcggccc
     3361 tataaaaagc gaagcgcgcg gcgggcggga gtcgctgcgc gctgccttcg ccccgtgccc
     3421 cgctccgccg ccgcctcgcg ccgcccgccc cggctctgac tgaccgcgtt actcccacag
     3481 gtgagcgggc gggacggccc ttctcctccg ggctgtaatt agcgcttggt ttaatgacgg
     3541 cttgtttctt ttctgtggct gcgtgaaagc cttgaggggc tccgggaggg ccctttgtgc
     3601 ggggggagcg gctcgggggg tgcgtgcgtg tgtgtgtgcg tggggagcgc cgcgtgcggc
     3661 tccgcgctgc ccggcggctg tgagcgctgc gggcgcggcg cggggctttg tgcgctccgc
     3721 agtgtgcgcg aggggagcgc ggccgggggc ggtgccccgc ggtgcggggg gggctgcgag
     3781 gggaacaaag gctgcgtgcg gggtgtgtgc gtgggggggt gagcaggggg tgtgggcgcg
     3841 tcggtcgggc tgcaaccccc cctgcacccc cctccccgag ttgctgagca cggcccggct
     3901 tcgggtgcgg ggctccgtac ggggcgtggc gcggggctcg ccgtgccggg cggggggtgg
     3961 cggcaggtgg gggtgccggg cggggcgggg ccgcctcggg ccggggaggg ctcgggggag
     4021 gggcgcggcg gcccccggag cgccggcggc tgtcgaggcg cggcgagccg cagccattgc
     4081 cttttatggt aatcgtgcga gagggcgcag ggacttcctt tgtcccaaat ctgtgcggag
     4141 ccgaaatctg ggaggcgccg ccgcaccccc tctagcgggc gcggggcgaa gcggtgcggc
     4201 gccggcagga aggaaatggg cggggagggc cttcgtgcgt cgccgcgccg ccgtcccctt
     4261 ctccctctcc agcctcgggg ctgtccgcgg ggggacggct gccttcgggg gggacggggc
     4321 agggcggggt tcggcttctg gcgtgtgacc ggcggctcta gagcctctgc taaccatgtt
     4381 catgccttct tctttttcct acagctcctg ggcaacgtgc tggttattgt gctgtctcat
     4441 cattttggca aagaattcgc ccttgtcgac accatgtctg acgaggggcc aggtacagga
     4501 cctggaaatg gcctaggaga gaagggagac acatctggac cagaaggctc cggcggcagt
     4561 ggacctcaaa gaagaggggg tgataaccat ggacgaggac ggggaagagg acgaggacga
     4621 ggaggcggaa gaccaggagc cccgggcggc tcaggatcag ggccaagaca tagagatggt
     4681 gtccggagac cccaaaaacg tccaagttgc attggctgca aagggaccca cggtggaaca
     4741 ggagcaggag caggagcggg aggggcagga gcaggagggg caggagcagg aggaggggca
     4801 ggagcaggag gaggggcagg aggggcagga ggggcaggag gggcaggagc aggaggaggg
     4861 gcaggagcag gaggaggggc aggaggggca ggaggggcag gagcaggagg aggggcagga
     4921 gcaggaggag gggcaggagg ggcaggagca ggaggagggg caggaggggc aggaggggca
     4981 ggagcaggag gaggggcagg agcaggagga ggggcaggag gggcaggagc aggaggaggg
     5041 gcaggagggg caggaggggc aggagcagga ggaggggcag gagcaggagg ggcaggaggg
     5101 gcaggagggg caggagcagg aggggcagga gcaggaggag gggcaggagg ggcaggaggg
     5161 gcaggagcag gaggggcagg agcaggaggg gcaggagcag gaggggcagg agcaggaggg
     5221 gcaggagggg caggagcagg aggggcagga ggggcaggag caggaggggc aggaggggca
     5281 ggagcaggag gaggggcagg aggggcagga gcaggaggag gggcaggagg ggcaggagca
     5341 ggaggggcag gaggggcagg agcaggaggg gcaggagggg caggagcagg aggggcagga
     5401 ggggcaggag caggaggagg ggcaggagca ggaggggcag gagcaggagg tggaggccgg
     5461 ggtcgaggag gcagtggagg ccggggtcga ggaggtagtg gaggccgggg tcgaggaggt
     5521 agtggaggcc gccggggtag aggacgtgaa agagccaggg ggggaagtcg tgaaagagcc
     5581 agggggagag gtcgtggacg tggagaaaag aggcccagga gtcccagtag tcagtcatca
     5641 tcatccgggt ctccaccgcg caggccccct ccaggtagaa ggccattttt ccaccctgta
     5701 ggggaagccg attattttga ataccaccaa gaaggtggcc cagatggtga gcctgacgtg
     5761 cccccgggag cgatagagca gggccccgca gatgacccag gagaaggccc aagcactgga
     5821 ccccggggtc agggtgatgg aggcaggcgc aaaaaaggag ggtggtttgg aaagcatcgt
     5881 ggtcaaggag gttccaaccc gaaatttgag aacattgcag aaggtttaag agctctcctg
     5941 gctaggagtc acgtagaaag gactaccgac gaaggaactt gggtcgccgg tgtgttcgta
     6001 tatggaggta gtaagacctc cctttacaac ctaaggcgag gaactgccct tgctattcca
     6061 caatgtcgtc ttacaccatt gagtcgtctc ccctttggaa tggcccctgg acccggccca
     6121 caacctggcc cgctaaggga gtccattgtc tgttatttca tggtcttttt acaaactcat
     6181 atatttgctg aggttttgaa ggatgcgatt aaggaccttg ttatgacaaa gcccgctcct
     6241 acctgcaata tcagggtgac tgtgtgcagc tttgacgatg gagtagattt gcctccctgg
     6301 tttccaccta tggtggaagg ggctgccgcg gagggtgatg acggagatga cggagatgaa
     6361 ggaggtgatg gagatgaggg tgaggaaggg caggagtgag gatccaaggg cg
//
