>Addgene plasmid #41857 | pCXB-EBNA1 | addgene partial sequence | sequence record 60260 | rb_glob_PA_term-R 5'-CCCATATGTCCTTCCGAGTG-3'
ATCACCACTATTGCATGAAAATAAATTTCCTTTATTAGCCAGAAGTCAGATGCTCAAGGGGCTTCATGAT
GTCCCCATAATTTTTGGCAGAGGGAAAAAGATCTCAGTGGTATTTGTGAGCCAGGGCATTGGCCACACCA
GCCACCACCTTCTGATAGGCAGCCTGCACCTGAGGAGTGAATTCGCCCTTGGATCCTCACTCCTGCCCTT
CCTCACCCTCATCTCCATCACCTCCTTCATCTCCGTCATCTCCGTCATCACCCTCCGCGGCAGCCCCTTC
CACCATAGGTGGAAACCAGGGAGGCAAATCTACTCCATCGTCAAAGCTGCACACAGTCACCCTGATATTG
CAGGTAGGAGCGGGCTTTGTCATAACAAGGTCCTTAATCGCATCCTTCAAAACCTCAGCAAATATATGAG
TTTGTAAAAAGACCATGAAATAACAGACAATGGACTCCCTTAGCGGGCCAGGTTGTGGGCCGGGTCCAGG
GGCCATTCCAAAGGGGAGACGACTCAATGGTGTAAGACGACATTGTGGAATAGCAAGGGCAGTTCCTCGC
CTTAGGTTGTAAAGGGAGGTCTTACTACCTCCATATACGAACACACCGGCGACCCAAGTTCCTTCGTCGG
TAGTCCTTTCTACGTGACTCCTAGCCAGGAGAGCTCTTAAACCTTCTGCAATGTTCTCAAATTTCGGGTT
GGAACCTCCTTGACCACGATGCTTTCCAAACCACCCTCCTTTTTTGCGCCTGCCTCCATCACCCTGACCC
CGGGGTCCAGTGCTTGGGCCTTCTCCTGGGTCATCTGCGGGGCCCTGCTCTATCGCTCCCGGGGGCACGT
CAGGCTCACCATCTG
