>Addgene plasmid #41857 | pCXB-EBNA1 | addgene partial sequence | sequence record 61170 | hhvEBNA1-R 5'-TGGAATAGCAAGGGCAGTTC-3'
GTCTTACTACCTCCATATACGAACACACCGGCGACCCAAGTTCCTTCGTCGGTAGTCCTTTCTACGTGAC
TCCTAGCCAGGAGAGCTCTTAAACCTTCTGCAATGTTCTCAAATTTCGGGTTGGAACCTCCTTGACCACG
ATGCTTTCCAAACCACCCTCCTTTTTTGCGCCTGCCTCCATCACCCTGACCCCGGGGTCCAGTGCTTGGG
CCTTCTCCTGGGTCATCTGCGGGGCCCTGCTCTATCGCTCCCGGGGGCACGTCAGGCTCACCATCTGGGC
CACCTTCTTGGTGGTATTCAAAATAATCGGCTTCCCCTACAGGGTGGAAAAATGGCCTTCTACCTGGAGG
GGGCCTGCGCGGTGGAGACCCGGATGATGATGACTGACTACTGGGACTCCTGGGCCTCTTTTCTCCACGT
CCACGACCTCTCCCCCTGGCTCTTTCACGACTTCCCCCCCTGGCTCTTTCACGTCCTCTACCCCGGCGGC
CTCCACTACCTCCTCGACCCCGGCCTCCACTACCTCCTCGACCCCGGCCTCCACTGCCTCCTCGACCCCG
GCCTCCACCTCCTGCTCCTGCCCCTCCTGCTCCTGCCCCTCCTCCTGCTCCTGCCCCTCCTGCCCCTCCT
GCTCCTGCCCCTCCTGCCCCTCCTGCTCCTGCCCCTCCTG
