>Addgene plasmid #41857 | pCXB-EBNA1 | addgene partial sequence | sequence record 342098 | pCAGGS5 5'-ggttcggcttctggcgtgtgacc-3'
TGCCTTCTTCTTTTTCCTACAGCTCCTGGGCAACGTGCTGGTTATTGTGCTGTCTCATCATTTTGGCAAA
GAATTCGCCCTTGTCGACACCATGTCTGACGAGGGGCCAGGTACAGGACCTGGAAATGGCCTAGGAGAGA
AGGGAGACACATCTGGACCAGAAGGCTCCGGCGGCAGTGGACCTCAAAGAAGAGGGGGTGATAACCATGG
ACGAGGACGGGGAAGAGGACGAGGACGAGGAGGCGGAAGACCAGGAGCCCCGGGCGGCTCAGGATCAGGG
CCAAGACATAGAGATGGTGTCCGGAGACCCCAAAAACGTCCAAGTTGCATTGGCTGCAAAGGGACCCACG
GTGGAACAGGAGCAGGAGCAGGAGCGGGAGGGGCAGGAGCAGGAGGGGCAGGAGCAGGAGGAGGGGCAGG
AGCAGGAGGAGGGGCAGGAGGGGCAGGAGGGGCAGGAGGGGCAGGAGCAGGAGGAGGGGCAGGAGCAGGA
GGAGGGGCAGGAGGGGCAGGAGGGGCAGGAGCAGGAGGAGGGGCAGGAGCAGGAGGAGG
